Addgene plasmid #52385: pME18S-NPYLR1C-7924B
Purpose: Aedes aegypti NPY-like receptor AAE007924B (NPYLR1C) full-length clone in mammalian expression vector
Depositing lab: Leslie Vosshall. Depositing organization: Rockefeller University. Publication: Functional and genetic characterization of neuropeptide Y-like receptors in Aedes aegypti. Liesch J, Bellani LL, Vosshall LB. PLoS Negl Trop Dis. 2013 Oct 10;7(10):e2486. doi: 10.1371/journal.pntd.0002486. eCollection 2013. PubMed 24130914.
Backbone
  Vector backbone: pME18S
  Backbone size w/o insert (bp): 2986
  Total vector size (bp): 4575
  Vector type: Mammalian Expression
Growth in bacteria
  Bacterial resistance: Ampicillin, 100 μg/mL
  Growth temperature: 37°C
  Growth strain: Top10
  Copy number: Unknown
Gene/Insert
  Gene/Insert name: NPYLR1C (alt name: AAEL007924B)
  Species: Aedes aegypti
  Insert size (bp): 1589
  GenBank ID: KC439531.1
  Cloning method: Restriction Enzyme; 5′ cloning site XhoI (not destroyed); 3′ cloning site NotI (not destroyed)
  Sequencing primers: 5′ pcDL-F (5'-GTTGCCTTTACTTCTAGGCCT-3'); 3′ SV40pA-R (5'-GAAATTTGTGATGCTATTGC-3')
Terms and licenses: Academic/Nonprofit Terms; Industry Terms: Not Available to Industry
How to cite: pME18S-NPYLR1C-7924B was a gift from Leslie Vosshall (Addgene plasmid # 52385 ; http://n2t.net/addgene:52385 ; RRID:Addgene_52385)
