[The description below was written by a language model from this plasmid's Addgene catalogue record and pLannotate feature annotations shown in this document.]
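Description:
pME18S-NPYLR1C-7924B is a mammalian expression plasmid of 4,575 bp built on the pME18S backbone (about 3 kb without insert). It carries a full-length clone of NPYLR1C (also recorded as AAEL007924B), a neuropeptide Y-like receptor from the mosquito Aedes aegypti. The roughly 1.6 kb insert was placed between XhoI and NotI sites, both of which remain intact, so the fragment can be excised or exchanged. In bacteria the plasmid is maintained by a ColE1/pUC-type origin and selected with ampicillin through a β-lactamase gene driven by its own bla promoter. The record lists copy number as unknown, although the annotated origin is of the high-copy class. No mammalian selection marker appears in the feature table, which suggests the vector is suited mainly to transient transfection.

Expression in mammalian cells is driven by the SRα promoter, a hybrid of the SV40 early promoter and part of the HTLV-1 long terminal repeat that gives strong constitutive transcription. Just downstream lies a modified SV40 intron with splice donor and acceptor sites, which generally improves mRNA processing and yield. An SV40 polyadenylation signal follows the cloning region and terminates the transcript. The automated annotation does not label the receptor coding sequence itself, but the unannotated gap between the intron and the poly(A) signal matches the stated insert size and position. No epitope tags or reporters are recorded. The construct belongs to work on the functional and genetic characterization of Aedes aegypti NPY-like receptors, where it provides heterologous expression of the mosquito receptor in mammalian cells.
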