Features (pLannotate 1.2.2; 6 found; start..end, strand, type, name):
     18..632     +  promoter       SRα promoter: hybrid promoter consisting of the SV40 early promoter plus part of the long terminal repeat of human T-lymphotrophic virus 1
    662..755     +  intron         SV40 intron: modified SV40 intron with splice donor and acceptor sites
   2480..2614    +  polyA_signal   SV40 poly(A) signal: SV40 polyadenylation signal
   2824..3412    -  rep_origin     ori: high-copy-number ColE1/pMB1/pBR322/pUC origin of replication
   3583..4443    -  CDS            AmpR: β-lactamase; bla; confers resistance to ampicillin, carbenicillin, and related antibiotics
   4444..4548    -  promoter       AmpR promoter: bla
>Addgene plasmid #52385 | pME18S-NPYLR1C-7924B | depositor full sequence | sequence record 82472 | pME18S-NPYLR1C-7924B sequence 4575 bps
AAGCTTGGCTGTGGAATGTGTGTCAGTTAGGGTGTGGAAAGTCCCCAGGCTCCCCAGCAGGCAGAAGTAT
GCAAAGCATGCATCTCAATTAGTCAGCAACCAGGTGTGGAAAGTCCCCAGGCTCCCCAGCAGGCAGAAGT
ATGCAAAGCATGCATCTCAATTAGTCAGCAACCATAGTCCCGCCCCTAACTCCGCCCATCCCGCCCCTAA
CTCCGCCCAGTTCCGCCCATTCTCCGCCCCATGGCTGACTAATTTTTTTTATTTATGCAGAGGCCGAGGC
CGCCTCGGCCTCTGAGCTATTCCAGAAGTAGTGAGGAGGCTTTTTTGGAGGCCTAGGCTTTTGCAAAAAG
CTCCTCCGATCGAGGGGCTCGCATCTCTCCTTCACGCGCCCGCCGCCCTACCTGAGGCCGCCATCCACGC
CGGTTGAGTCGCGTTCTGCCGCCTCCCGCCTGTGGTGCCTCCTGAACTGCGTCCGCCGTCTAGGTAAGTT
TAAAGCTCAGGTCGAGACCGGGCCTTTGTCCGGCGCTCCCTTGGAGCCTACCTAGACTCAGCCGGCTCTC
CACGCTTTGCCTGACCCTGCTTGCTCAACTCTACGTCTTTGTTTCGTTTTCTGTTCTGCGCCGTTACAGA
TCCAAGCTCTGAAAAACCAGAAAGTTAACTGGTAAGTTTAGTCTTTTTGTCTTTTATTTCAGGTCCCGGA
TCCGGTGGTGCAAATCAAAGAACTGCTCCTCAGTGGATGTTGCCTTTACTTCTAGGCCTGTACGGAAGTG
TTACTTCTGCTCTAAAAGCTGCGGAATTCCTCGAGATGGCCATAACGATGTCATCACGTGGTGAGGTCAC
TGTGCTGCCGACGATGACCATGACCGGAACTTACGAGGCATTCAGCGACGCTGTCAATGTGACGTTCAGC
CCCGTTGAGCAATCCGGGCGAAATAGCAGTGGTCAAGCCTTGATGCAGGACAATACCAGTGATGTCGTGA
CCAACGAAATGGTTCAAGTGGTTTTCTGTCTACTGTATTCTAGCATATTCATTCTGGGAATCTTTGGAAA
CGTGTTGGTATGCTACGTAGTGTTCCGTAACAAAGCCATGCAGTCAGTGACGAACCTGTTCATCACTAAC
CTAGCCTTATCGGACATTCTACTCTGCGTTCTGGCCGTACCTTTCACACCTTCGTACACATTCTTTGGAC
GGTGGATATTCGGAAAAGTGATCTGCCATACGGTGCCATTGGCTCAAGGATGCAGTGTGTACATATCAAC
GCTTACCCTAACTTCGATAGCGATAGATAGGTTCTTCGTTATAATCTATCCATTCCACCCTCGAATGAAA
CTATCAACCTGCATCACGATCATAGTTCTCATTTGGATCTTCTCCATGTTGGTGACTCTCCCGTATGGCC
TCTACATGAGCCATCACGACGACACCAATGGAACTCTCGCCAACGAAACCCTACCAGAAAATCGTACATT
CTACTGCGAAGAGCTCTGGCCGGAAGACATGCGCAAGGTCTTCTCGATCGCAACTTCGATCCTGCAGTTT
GTCCTGCCCTTCATCATCATGGCTATCTGCTACATCTGTGTGTCAATTAAACTAAACGATCGTGCCCGAA
CAAAACCCGGATCAAAAACCACCCGCCGAGAGGAAGCCGAACGAGATCGCAAGAAGCGCACCAACCGTAT
GCTGATCGCCATGGTGGCAATCTTCGGCATCTCCTGGCTACCGTTGAACCTCGTCAACATGAGCAACGAC
TTCTACTCGGACATCAACGATTGGCCCTACTACAACCTACTCTTCTTCATCGCCCACCTGATCGCCATGA
GTTCAACCTGCTACAACCCCTTTCTCTACGCCTGGCTCAACGACAACTTCCGGAAGGAGTTCAAACAGGT
CCTGCCTTGCTTCAACCCTTCCCGCGGACGAAGCACCATCAGCACTCGTCGCTCCGAGCACCGAACCTGC
AACGGCAACAACGACACCGTTCAGGAAACCCTCATCCCATCCTCCCAAGTACTACCCCCAGTCTCCAACC
GATCCCCCAACACCACCACCACCACAACAACCACCGATTCCAACAAACCCTCCGTTGACTCGATTCTCCT
GTCGGAAATCGGCCCTCCAACACTGTCCCCAGACCCCCCTCTACTGCCATCGATCCAAAGCCAGGAAACG
ATCGTCCTCCCGTCCGGGGTCTTGGAAACCCCCTTCGAAGTTCAACTGCCCCCACCCCCGAAACCCACCA
ACAACGGACAACCGACGTCCTCCACCAATGGCGTGGGGAACGGAGGCTTCTCGCACACCCCAGCGCAGAA
ACCCTGCAGCAACCCGAAGCTGCAATCGCTGATCCTGATCAACGATGGAACGTGCGGCGACACCAAGCTG
CCGGAGATACTGTAAGCGGCCGCTAGACTAGTCTAGAGAAAAAACCTCCCACACCTCCCCCTGAACCTGA
AACATAAAATGAATGCAATTGTTGTTGTTAACTTGTTTATTGCAGCTTATAATGGTTACAAATAAAGCAA
TAGCATCACAAATTTCACAAATAAAGCATTTTTTTCACTGCATTCTAGTTGTGGTTTGTCCAAACTCATC
AATGTATCTTATCATGTCTGGATCCCCGGGTACCGAGCTCGAATTAATTCCTCTTCCGCTTCCTCGCTCA
CTGACTCGCTGCGCTCGGTCGTTCGGCTGCGGCGAGCGGTATCAGCTCACTCAAAGGCGGTAATACGGTT
ATCCACAGAATCAGGGGATAACGCAGGAAAGAACATGTGAGCAAAAGGCCAGCAAAAGGCCAGGAACCGT
AAAAAGGCCGCGTTGCTGGCGTTTTTCCATAGGCTCCGCCCCCCTGACGAGCATCACAAAAATCGACGCT
CAAGTCAGAGGTGGCGAAACCCGACAGGACTATAAAGATACCAGGCGTTTCCCCCTGGAAGCTCCCTCGT
GCGCTCTCCTGTTCCGACCCTGCCGCTTACCGGATACCTGTCCGCCTTTCTCCCTTCGGGAAGCGTGGCG
CTTTCTCAATGCTCACGCTGTAGGTATCTCAGTTCGGTGTAGGTCGTTCGCTCCAAGCTGGGCTGTGTGC
ACGAACCCCCCGTTCAGCCCGACCGCTGCGCCTTATCCGGTAACTATCGTCTTGAGTCCAACCCGGTAAG
ACACGACTTATCGCCACTGGCAGCAGCCACTGGTAACAGGATTAGCAGAGCGAGGTATGTAGGCGGTGCT
ACAGAGTTCTTGAAGTGGTGGCCTAACTACGGCTACACTAGAAGGACAGTATTTGGTATCTGCGCTCTGC
TGAAGCCAGTTACCTTCGGAAAAAGAGTTGGTAGCTCTTGATCCGGCAAACAAACCACCGCTGGTAGCGG
TGGTTTTTTTGTTTGCAAGCAGCAGATTACGCGCAGAAAAAAAGGATCTCAAGAAGATCCTTTGATCTTT
TCTACGGGGTCTGACGCTCAGTGGAACGAAAACTCACGTTAAGGGATTTTGGTCATGAGATTATCAAAAA
GGATCTTCACCTAGATCCTTTTAAATTAAAAATGAAGTTTTAAATCAATCTAAAGTATATATGAGTAAAC
TTGGTCTGACAGTTACCAATGCTTAATCAGTGAGGCACCTATCTCAGCGATCTGTCTATTTCGTTCATCC
ATAGTTGCCTGACTCCCCGTCGTGTAGATAACTACGATACGGGAGGGCTTACCATCTGGCCCCAGTGCTG
CAATGATACCGCGAGACCCACGCTCACCGGCTCCAGATTTATCAGCAATAAACCAGCCAGCCGGAAGGGC
CGAGCGCAGAAGTGGTCCTGCAACTTTATCCGCCTCCATCCAGTCTATTAATTGTTGCCGGGAAGCTAGA
GTAAGTAGTTCGCCAGTTAATAGTTTGCGCAACGTTGTTGCCATTGCTACAGGCATCGTGGTGTCACGCT
CGTCGTTTGGTATGGCTTCATTCAGCTCCGGTTCCCAACGATCAAGGCGAGTTACATGATCCCCCATGTT
GTGCAAAAAAGCGGTTAGCTCCTTCGGTCCTCCGATCGTTGTCAGAAGTAAGTTGGCCGCAGTGTTATCA
CTCATGGTTATGGCAGCACTGCATAATTCTCTTACTGTCATGCCATCCGTAAGATGCTTTTCTGTGACTG
GTGAGTACTCAACCAAGTCATTCTGAGAATAGTGTATGCGGCGACCGAGTTGCTCTTGCCCGGCGTCAAT
ACGGGATAATACCGCGCCACATAGCAGAACTTTAAAAGTGCTCATCATTGGAAAACGTTCTTCGGGGCGA
AAACTCTCAAGGATCTTACCGCTGTTGAGATCCAGTTCGATGTAACCCACTCGTGCACCCAACTGATCTT
CAGCATCTTTTACTTTCACCAGCGTTTCTGGGTGAGCAAAAACAGGAAGGCAAAATGCCGCAAAAAAGGG
AATAAGGGCGACACGGAAATGTTGAATACTCATACTCTTCCTTTTTCAATATTATTGAAGCATTTATCAG
GGTTATTGTCTCATGAGCGGATACATATTTGAATGTATTTAGAAAAATAAACAAATAGGGGTTCCGCGCA
CATTTCCCCGAAAAGTGCCACCTGC
