>Addgene plasmid #52385 | pME18S-NPYLR1C-7924B | addgene partial sequence | sequence record 82453 | SV40pA-R 5'-GAAATTTGTGATGCTATTGC-3'
ATAAGCTGCAATAAACAAGTTAACAACAACAATTGCATTCATTTTATGTTTCAGGTTCAGGGGGAGGTGT
GGGAGGTTTTTTCTCTAGACTAGTCTAGCGGCCGCTTACAGTATCTCCGGCAGCTTGGTGTCGCCGCACG
TTCCATCGTTGATCAGGATCAGCGATTGCAGCTTCGGGTTGCTGCAGGGTTTCTGCGCTGGGGTGTGCGA
GAAGCCTCCGTTCCCCACGCCATTGGTGGAGGACGTCGGTTGTCCGTTGTTGGTGGGTTTCGGGGGTGGG
GGCAGTTGAACTTCGAAGGGGGTTTCCAAGACCCCGGACGGGAGGACGATCGTTTCCTGGCTTTGGATCG
ATGGCAGTAGAGGGGGGTCTGGGGACAGTGTTGGAGGGCCGATTTCCGACAGGAGAATCGAGTCAACGGA
GGGTTTGTTGGAATCGGTGGTTGTTGTGGTGGTGGTGGTGTTGGGGGATCGGTTGGAGACTGGGGGTAGT
ACTTGGGAGGATGGGATGAGGGTTTCCTGAACGGTGTCGTTGTTGCCGTTGCAGGTTCGGTGCTCG
