>Addgene plasmid #52385 | pME18S-NPYLR1C-7924B | addgene partial sequence | sequence record 82454 | pcDL-F 5'-GTTGCCTTTACTTCTAGGCCT-3'
CGGAATTTCCTCGAGATGGCCATAACGATGTCATCACGTGGTGAGGTCACTGTGCTGCCGACGATGACCA
TGACCGGAACTTACGAGGCATTCAGCGACGCTGTCAATGTGACGTTCAGCCCCGTTGAGCAATCCGGGCG
AAATAGCAGTGGTCAAGCCTTGATGCAGGACAATACCAGTGATGTCGTGACCAACGAAATGGTTCAAGTG
GTTTTCTGTCTACTGTATTCTAGCATATTCATTCTGGGAATCTTTGGAAACGTGTTGGTATGCTACGTAG
TGTTCCGTAACAAAGCCATGCAGTCAGTGACGAACCTGTTCATCACTAACCTAGCCTTATCGGACATTCT
ACTCTGCGTTCTGGCCGTACCTTTCACACCTTCGTACACATTCTTTGGACGGTGGATATTCGGAAAAGTG
ATCTGCCATACGGTGCCATTGGCTCAAGGATGCAGTGTGTACATATCAACGCTTACCCTAACTTCGATAG
CGATAGATAGGTTCTTCGTTATAATCTATCCATTCCACCCTCGAATGAAACTATCAACCTGCATCACGAT
CATAGTTCTCATTTGGATCTTCTCCATGTTGGTGACTCTCCCGTATGGCCTCTACATGAGCCATCACGAC
GACACCAATGGAACTCTCGCCAACGAAACCCTACCAGAAAATCGTACATTCTACTGCGAAGAGCTCTGGC
CGGAAGACATGCGCAAGGTCTTCTCGATCGCAACTTCGATCCTGCAGTTTGTCCTGCCCTTCATCATCAT
GGCTATCTGCTACATCTGTGTGTCAATTAAACTAAACGATCGTGCCCGAACAAAACCCGGATCAAAAACC
ACCCGCCGAGAGGAAGCCGAACGAGATCGCAAGAAGCGCACCAACCGTATGCTGATCGCCATGGTGGCAA
TCTTCGGCATCTCCTGGCTACCGT
